Addgene plasmid #98266: UKNP4.1.1
Purpose: Expression of HCV E1E2 genes cloned from patient serum. United Kingdom Nottingham Panel x.xx.xx (genotype.patient number.clone number)
Depositing lab: Jonathan Ball. Depositing organization: University of Nottingham. Publication: A Diverse Panel of Hepatitis C Virus Glycoproteins for Use in Vaccine Research Reveals Extremes of Monoclonal Antibody Neutralization Resistance. Urbanowicz RA, McClure CP, Brown RJ, Tsoleridis T, Persson MA, Krey T, Irving WL, Ball JK, Tarr AW. J Virol. 2015 Dec 23;90(7):3288-301. doi: 10.1128/JVI.02700-15. PubMed 26699643.
Backbone
  Vector backbone: pCR3
  Backbone manufacturer: Invitrogen
  Vector type: Mammalian Expression
Growth in bacteria
  Bacterial resistance: Ampicillin, 100 μg/mL
  Growth temperature: 37°C
  Growth strain: DH5alpha
  Copy number: High Copy
Gene/Insert
  Gene/Insert name: HCV E1E2 (alt name: UKNP4.1.1)
  Species: Hepatitis C virus
  Insert size (bp): 1734
  GenBank ID: KU285220.1
  Cloning method: Unknown
  Sequencing primers: 5′ T7F; 3′ bGHR
Terms and licenses: Academic/Nonprofit Terms; Industry Terms: Not Available to Industry
How to cite: UKNP4.1.1 was a gift from Jonathan Ball (Addgene plasmid # 98266 ; http://n2t.net/addgene:98266 ; RRID:Addgene_98266)
