[The description below was written by a language model from this plasmid's Addgene catalogue record and pLannotate feature annotations shown in this document.]
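Description:
UKNP4.1.1 is a mammalian expression plasmid built on the Invitrogen pCR3 backbone that carries the E1E2 envelope glycoprotein genes of hepatitis C virus, cloned directly from patient serum. The name follows the United Kingdom Nottingham Panel convention of genotype, patient number and clone number, so this is genotype 4, patient 1, clone 1. The insert is catalogued as 1734 bp. In both sequence records the annotation software marks a slightly longer stretch (about 1.76 kb) as a fragment of the HCV polyprotein. The functional text attached to that automated hit describes the NS2 protease, but this simply reflects the generic polyprotein reference entry rather than the content of the insert, which the catalogue identifies as E1E2.

The insert sits downstream of the human cytomegalovirus immediate-early enhancer and promoter and is followed by the bovine growth hormone polyadenylation signal, giving strong constitutive transcription in transfected mammalian cells. A T7 promoter lies between the CMV promoter and the insert. A separate cassette, with the SV40 early promoter driving NeoR/KanR and an HSV TK polyadenylation signal, allows G418 selection in mammalian cells. In bacteria the plasmid replicates at high copy from a ColE1/pUC-type origin and is selected with ampicillin through the β-lactamase gene. An f1 origin is also present. Short hits to an HIV-1 LTR, the ble gene and additional promoter or poly(A) fragments appear to be minor backbone remnants or annotation artefacts.

The Addgene and depositor sequences differ by only a few nucleotides in length and show the same feature layout from different start points. The plasmid belongs to a diverse panel of patient-derived HCV glycoproteins intended for vaccine research and for assessing sensitivity or resistance to neutralising monoclonal antibodies.
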