Features (pLannotate 1.2.2; 17 found; start..end, strand, type, name):
      1..1758    +  CDS            POLG_HCVGL (fragment): Experimental evidence at protein level: Swiss-Prot protein existence level 1. [Protease NS2]: Cysteine protease required for the proteolytic auto-cleavage between the non-structural proteins NS2 and NS3 (By similarity). The N-terminus of NS3 is required for the function of NS2 protease (active region NS2-3) (By similarity). Promotes the initiation of viral particle assembly by mediating the interaction between structural and non-structural proteins (By similarity). From Hepatitis C virus (isolate Glasgow) (HCV).
   1840..2064    +  polyA_signal   bGH poly(A) signal: bovine growth hormone polyadenylation signal
   2068..2086    +  promoter       SV40 promoter (fragment): SV40 enhancer and early promoter
   2196..2784    -  rep_origin     ori: high-copy-number ColE1/pMB1/pBR322/pUC origin of replication
   3006..3022    +  polyA_signal   bGH poly(A) signal (fragment): bovine growth hormone polyadenylation signal
   3113..3160    -  polyA_signal   HSV TK poly(A) signal: herpes simplex virus thymidine kinase polyadenylation signal (Cole and Stacy, 1985)
   3219..3371    -  CDS            ble (fragment): BLE_KLEPN - Experimental evidence at protein level: Swiss-Prot protein existence level 1. Binding protein with a strong affinity to the bleomycin family of antibiotics. Binds to CL990; an antimitotic-antibiotic compound. From Klebsiella pneumoniae.
   3392..4180    -  CDS            NeoR/KanR: aminoglycoside phosphotransferase confers resistance to neomycin, kanamycin, and G418 (Geneticin®)
   4215..4572    -  promoter       SV40 promoter: SV40 enhancer and early promoter
   4574..4591    -  promoter       AmpR promoter (fragment): bla
   4632..5492    -  CDS            AmpR: β-lactamase; bla; confers resistance to ampicillin, carbenicillin, and related antibiotics
   5493..5597    -  promoter       AmpR promoter: bla
   5624..6052    +  rep_origin     f1 ori (sequence partly withheld): f1 bacteriophage origin of replication; arrow indicates direction of (+) strand synthesis
   6091..6470    +  enhancer       CMV enhancer: human cytomegalovirus immediate early enhancer
   6471..6674    +  promoter       CMV promoter: human cytomegalovirus (CMV) immediate early promoter
   6670..6703    +  LTR            5' LTR (truncated) (fragment): truncated 5' long terminal repeat (LTR) from HIV-1
   6719..6737    +  promoter       T7 promoter: promoter for bacteriophage T7 RNA polymerase
>Addgene plasmid #98266 | UKNP4.1.1 | depositor full sequence | sequence record 180180 | UKNP4.1.1 sequence 6818 bps
ACAGGGGCCGCCATGGGTTGCTCTTTTTCTATCTTCCTCTTGGCACTTCTCTCGTGCCTGACTGTCCCCG
CTTCGGCCATTAACTATCGCAATGTCTCGGGCATCTACCATGTCACCAACGATTGCCCGAATTCAAGCAT
AGTGTATGAGACCGAACATCACATCTTGCACATTCCAGGTTGCGTGCCCTGTGTGAGAGTGGGGAATCAG
TCAAGCTGCTGGGTGGCCCTTACTCCTACCGTCGCTACGCCATACATCGGCGCGCCGCTTGAGTCCTTGC
GGAGTCATGTGGATCTGATGGTGGGAGCTGCCACTGCCTGCTCAGCCCTTTACATCGGGGATTTGTGTGG
CGGTGTGTTTTTGGTTGGTCAGATGTTCTCCTTCCGACCGCGGCGCCACTGGACTACCCAGGATTGCAAT
TGTTCCATCTATACAGGGCACATCACTGGCCACAGAATGGCCTGGGACATGATGATGAACTGGAGTCCAA
CAGCCACCTTAGTTCTCGCCCAGCTTATGAGGATCCCAGGTGCCTTAGTAGACCTACTTGCTGGAGGTCA
CTGGGGTGTCCTCGTGGGAGTGGCCTATTTCTGCATGCAAGCCAATTGGGCCAAAGTCATCTTAGTCCTA
TTCCTCTTTGCAGGGGTTGATGCTCAGACACGTTTGACTGGGGGCACACCTGCCCACGGCGCACAGAGCA
TAGCTAAATTGTTTAGCGCTGGACCTCGGCAAAATGTACAGCTCATTAACAGCAACGGGAGCTGGCATAT
AAACAGGACTGCCCTCAACTGCAATGACAGCTTAAACACTGGGTTCTTGACTGGCTTGTTCTACGTCTCC
AGGTTCAACAGCTCAGGGTGTCCCGAGCGGCTCGCAAGTTGCAAGAGCCTTGACAGCTTTAACCAGGGCT
GGGGCCCACTAGGGGCCGCTAACATCAGCGGCCCGTCTGACGACAAGCCTTATTGCTGGCACTACGCGCC
TCGACCGTGCGGGATTGTGCCGGCATCCAGTGTGTGTGGCCCCGTGTATTGTTTCACTCCCAGCCCTGTC
GTGGTCGGAACCACAGACCGTTTCGGGGTCCCGACTTACACCTGGGGGGATAATGAGTCTGATGTCTTCC
TTTTGAACGCGACCAGACCGCCACGTGGTGCGTGGTTCGGGTGCGTATGGATGAACAGTACCGGGTTTAC
AAAAACCTGTGGTGCTCCCCCATGTGAGGTCAAGACCAACAATGGAACCTGGAGCTGCCCCACCGATTGC
TTCAGGAAGCACCCAGCGACCACGTACACCAAGTGCGGGTCGGGGCCCTGGATCACACCACGATGCTTGG
TCCACTATCCGTACCGGCTGTGGCATTTCCCATGTACCCTCAATTTTACCATCTTCAAGGTCAGGACATA
CATCGGCGGCATAGAGCACCGGATGGAAGTGGCATGCAACTGGACTAGGGGGGAAGTCTGTGGCTTAGAG
CATAGGGATCGTGCAGAACTGTCACCTCTGCTCCTTTCCACTACGACGTGGCAAGTCCTCCCCTGCTCTT
TTACCACTCTACCTGCCCTTTCCACCGGCTTGATCCACCTCCACCAAAATATCGTGGACGTCCAATACCT
CTACGGTGTTGGATCTGCGGTAGTATCTTGGGCTCTCAAGTGGGAGTATGTGGTGCTTGTGTTTCTGCTT
CTTGCAGACGCGAGGATCTCTGCTTGCCTGTGGATGATGTTCATGGTAAGTCAAGTTGAGGCGTAATCTA
GAAACCTTAAGCCGAATTCTGCAGATATCCAGCACAGTGGCGGCCGCTCGAGTCTAGAGGGCCCGTTTAA
ACCCGCTGATCAGCCTCGACTGTGCCTTCTAGTTGCCAGCCATCTGTTGTTTGCCCCTCCCCCGTGCCTT
CCTTGACCCTGGAAGGTGCCACTCCCACTGTCCTTTCCTAATAAAATGAGGAAATTGCATCGCATTGTCT
GAGTAGGTGTCATTCTATTCTGGGGGGTGGGGTGGGGCAGGACAGCAAGGGGGAGGATTGGGAAGACAAT
AGCAGGCATGCTGGGGATGCGGTGGGCTCTATGGCTTCTGAGGCGGAAAGAACCAGTGGCGGTAATACGG
TTATCCACAGAATCAGGGGATAACGCAGGAAAGAACATGTGAGCAAAAGGCCAGCAAAAGGCCAGGAACC
GTAAAAAGGCCGCGTTGCTGGCGTTTTTCCATAGGCTCCGCCCCCCTGACGAGCATCACAAAAATCGACG
CTCAAGTCAGAGGTGGCGAAACCCGACAGGACTATAAAGATACCAGGCGTTTCCCCCTGGAAGCTCCCTC
GTGCGCTCTCCTGTTCCGACCCTGCCGCTTACCGGATACCTGTCCGCCTTTCTCCCTTCGGGAAGCGTGG
CGCTTTCTCATAGCTCACGCTGTAGGTATCTCAGTTCGGTGTAGGTCGTTCGCTCCAAGCTGGGCTGTGT
GCACGAACCCCCCGTTCAGCCCGACCGCTGCGCCTTATCCGGTAACTATCGTCTTGAGTCCAACCCGGTA
AGACACGACTTATCGCCACTGGCAGCAGCCACTGGTAACAGGATTAGCAGAGCGAGGTATGTAGGCGGTG
CTACAGAGTTCTTGAAGTGGTGGCCTAACTACGGCTACACTAGAAGGACAGTATTTGGTATCTGCGCTCT
GCTGAAGCCAGTTACCTTCGGAAAAAGAGTTGGTAGCTCTTGATCCGGCAAACAAACCACCGCTGGTAGC
GGTGGTTTTTTTGTTTGCAAGCAGCAGATTACGCGCAGAAAAAAAGGATCTCAAGAAGATCCTTTGATCT
TTTCTACGGGGTCTGACGCTCAGTGGAACGAAAACTCACGTTAAGGGATTTTGGTCATGAGATTATCAAA
AAGGATCTTCACCTAGATCCTTTTAAATTAAAAATGAAGTTTTAAATCAATCTAAAGTATATATGAGTAA
CCTGAGGCTATGGCAGGGCCTGCCGCCCCGACGTTGGCTGCGAGCCCTGGGCCTTCACCCGAACTTGGGG
GGTGGGGTGGGGAAAAGGAAGAAACGCGGGCGTATTGGCCCCAATGGGGTCTCGGTGGGGTATCGACAGA
GTGCCAGCCCTGGGACCGAACCCCGCGTTTATGAACAAACGACCCAACACCGTGCGTTTTATTCTGTCTT
TTTATTGCCGTCATAGCGCGGGTTCCTTCCGGTATTGTCTCCTTCCGTGTTTCAGTTAGCCTCCCCCTAG
GGTGGGCGAAGAACTCCAGCATGAGATCCCCGCGCTGGAGGATCATCCAGCCGGCGTCCCGGAAAACGAT
TCCGAAGCCCAACCTTTCATAGAAGGCGGCGGTGGAATCGAAATCTCGTGATGGCAGGTTGGGCGTCGCT
TGGTCGGTCATTTCGAACCCCAGAGTCCCGCTCAGAAGAACTCGTCAAGAAGGCGATAGAAGGCGATGCG
CTGCGAATCGGGAGCGGCGATACCGTAAAGCACGAGGAAGCGGTCAGCCCATTCGCCGCCAAGCTCTTCA
GCAATATCACGGGTAGCCAACGCTATGTCCTGATAGCGGTCCGCCACACCCAGCCGGCCACAGTCGATGA
ATCCAGAAAAGCGGCCATTTTCCACCATGATATTCGGCAAGCAGGCATCGCCATGGGTCACGACGAGATC
CTCGCCGTCGGGCATGCTCGCCTTGAGCCTGGCGAACAGTTCGGCTGGCGCGAGCCCCTGATGCTCTTGA
TCATCCTGATCGACAAGACCGGCTTCCATCCGAGTACGTGCTCGCTCGATGCGATGTTTCGCTTGGTGGT
CGAATGGGCAGGTAGCCGGATCAAGCGTATGCAGCCGCCGCATTGCATCAGCCATGATGGATACTTTCTC
GGCAGGAGCAAGGTGAGATGACAGGAGATCCTGCCCCGGCACTTCGCCCAATAGCAGCCAGTCCCTTCCC
GCTTCAGTGACAACGTCGAGCACAGCTGCGCAAGGAACGCCCGTCGTGGCCAGCCACGATAGCCGCGCTG
CCTCGTCTTGCAGTTCATTCAGGGCACCGGACAGGTCGGTCTTGACAAAAAGAACCGGGCGCCCCTGCGC
TGACAGCCGGAACACGGCGGCATCAGAGCAGCCGATTGTCTGTTGTGCCCAGTCATAGCCGAATAGCCTC
TCCACCCAAGCGGCCGGAGAACCTGCGTGCAATCCATCTTGTTCAATCATGCGAAACGATCCTCATCCTG
TCTCTTGATCGATCTTTGCAAAAGCCTAGGCCTCCAAAAAAGCCTCCTCACTACTTCTGGAATAGCTCAG
AGGCCGAGGCGGCCTCGGCCTCTGCATAAATAAAAAAAATTAGTCAGCCATGGGGCGGAGAATGGGCGGA
ACTGGGCGGAGTTAGGGGCGGGATGGGCGGAGTTAGGGGCGGGACTATGGTTGCTGACTAATTGAGATGC
ATGCTTTGCATACTTCTGCCTGCTGGGGAGCCTGGGGACTTTCCACACCTGGTTGCTGACTAATTGAGAT
GCATGCTTTGCATACTTCTGCCTGCTGGGGAGCCTGGGGACTTTCCACACCCTAACTGACACACATTCCA
CAGCTGGTTCTTTCCGCCTCAGGACTCTTCCTTTTTCAATAAATCAATCTAAAGTATATATGAGTAAACT
TGGTCTGACAGTTACCAATGCTTAATCAGTGAGGCACCTATCTCAGCGATCTGTCTATTTCGTTCATCCA
TAGTTGCCTGACTCCCCGTCGTGTAGATAACTACGATACGGGAGGGCTTACCATCTGGCCCCAGTGCTGC
AATGATACCGCGAGACCCACGCTCACCGGCTCCAGATTTATCAGCAATAAACCAGCCAGCCGGAAGGGCC
GAGCGCAGAAGTGGTCCTGCAACTTTATCCGCCTCCATCCAGTCTATTAATTGTTGCCGGGAAGCTAGAG
TAAGTAGTTCGCCAGTTAATAGTTTGCGCAACGTTGTTGCCATTGCTACAGGCATCGTGGTGTCACGCTC
GTCGTTTGGTATGGCTTCATTCAGCTCCGGTTCCCAACGATCAAGGCGAGTTACATGATCCCCCATGTTG
TGCAAAAAAGCGGTTAGCTCCTTCGGTCCTCCGATCGTTGTCAGAAGTAAGTTGGCCGCAGTGTTATCAC
TCATGGTTATGGCAGCACTGCATAATTCTCTTACTGTCATGCCATCCGTAAGATGCTTTTCTGTGACTGG
TGAGTACTCAACCAAGTCATTCTGAGAATAGTGTATGCGGCGACCGAGTTGCTCTTGCCCGGCGTCAATA
CGGGATAATACCGCGCCACATAGCAGAACTTTAAAAGTGCTCATCATTGGAAAACGTTCTTCGGGGCGAA
AACTCTCAAGGATCTTACCGCTGTTGAGATCCAGTTCGATGTAACCCACTCGTGCACCCAACTGATCTTC
AGCATCTTTTACTTTCACCAGCGTTTCTGGGTGAGCAAAAACAGGAAGGCAAAATGCCGCAAAAAAGGGA
ATAAGGGCGACACGGAAATGTTGAATACTCATACTCTTCCTTTTTCAATATTATTGAAGCATTTATCAGG
GTTATTGTCTCATGAGCGGATACATATTTGAATGTATTTAGAAAAATAAACAAATAGGGGTTCCGCGCAC
ATTTCCCCGAAAAGTGCCACCTG
[124 nt withheld, positions 5624-5747]
C
[91 nt withheld, positions 5749-5839]
A
[49 nt withheld, positions 5841-5889]
CCTTTGACGTTGGAGTCCACGTTCTTT
[37 nt withheld, positions 5917-5953]
ACCCTATCTCGGTCTATTCTTTTGATTTATAAGGGATTTTGCCGATTTCGGCCTATTGGTTAAAAAATGA
GCTGATTTAACAAAAATTTAACGCGAATTTTAACAAAATATTAACGCTTACAATTTACGCGCGCGTTGAC
ATTGATTATTGACTAGTTATTAATAGTAATCAATTACGGGGTCATTAGTTCATAGCCCATATATGGAGTT
CCGCGTTACATAACTTACGGTAAATGGCCCGCCTGGCTGACCGCCCAACGACCCCCGCCCATTGACGTCA
ATAATGACGTATGTTCCCATAGTAACGCCAATAGGGACTTTCCATTGACGTCAATGGGTGGACTATTTAC
GGTAAACTGCCCACTTGGCAGTACATCAAGTGTATCATATGCCAAGTACGCCCCCTATTGACGTCAATGA
CGGTAAATGGCCCGCCTGGCATTATGCCCAGTACATGACCTTATGGGACTTTCCTACTTGGCAGTACATC
TACGTATTAGTCATCGCTATTACCATGGTGATGCGGTTTTGGCAGTACATCAATGGGCGTGGATAGCGGT
TTGACTCACGGGGATTTCCAAGTCTCCACCCCATTGACGTCAATGGGAGTTTGTTTTGGCACCAAAATCA
ACGGGACTTTCCAAAATGTCGTAACAACTCCGCCCCATTGACGCAAATGGGCGGTAGGCGTGTACGGTGG
GAGGTCTATATAAGCAGAGCTCTCTGGCTAACTAGAGAACCCACTGCTTACTGGCTTATCGAAATTAATA
CGACTCACTATAGGGAGACCCAAGCTGGCTAGCGTTTAAACTTAAGCTTGGTACCGAGCTCGGATCCACT
AGTCCAGTGTGGTGGAATTCGGCTT
