Features (pLannotate 1.2.2; 17 found; start..end, strand, type, name):
      7..386     +  enhancer       CMV enhancer: human cytomegalovirus immediate early enhancer
    387..590     +  promoter       CMV promoter: human cytomegalovirus (CMV) immediate early promoter
    586..619     +  LTR            5' LTR (truncated) (fragment): truncated 5' long terminal repeat (LTR) from HIV-1
    635..653     +  promoter       T7 promoter: promoter for bacteriophage T7 RNA polymerase
    735..2492    +  CDS            POLG_HCVGL (fragment): Experimental evidence at protein level: Swiss-Prot protein existence level 1. [Protease NS2]: Cysteine protease required for the proteolytic auto-cleavage between the non-structural proteins NS2 and NS3 (By similarity). The N-terminus of NS3 is required for the function of NS2 protease (active region NS2-3) (By similarity). Promotes the initiation of viral particle assembly by mediating the interaction between structural and non-structural proteins (By similarity). From Hepatitis C virus (isolate Glasgow) (HCV).
   2574..2798    +  polyA_signal   bGH poly(A) signal: bovine growth hormone polyadenylation signal
   2802..2820    +  promoter       SV40 promoter (fragment): SV40 enhancer and early promoter
   2930..3518    -  rep_origin     ori: high-copy-number ColE1/pMB1/pBR322/pUC origin of replication
   3740..3756    +  polyA_signal   bGH poly(A) signal (fragment): bovine growth hormone polyadenylation signal
   3847..3894    -  polyA_signal   HSV TK poly(A) signal: herpes simplex virus thymidine kinase polyadenylation signal (Cole and Stacy, 1985)
   3953..4105    -  CDS            ble (fragment): BLE_KLEPN - Experimental evidence at protein level: Swiss-Prot protein existence level 1. Binding protein with a strong affinity to the bleomycin family of antibiotics. Binds to CL990; an antimitotic-antibiotic compound. From Klebsiella pneumoniae.
   4126..4920    -  CDS            NeoR/KanR: aminoglycoside phosphotransferase from Tn5; aph(3')-II (or nptII); confers resistance to neomycin, kanamycin, and G418 (Geneticin®)
   4955..5312    -  promoter       SV40 promoter: SV40 enhancer and early promoter
   5314..5331    -  promoter       AmpR promoter (fragment): bla
   5372..6232    -  CDS            AmpR: β-lactamase; bla; confers resistance to ampicillin, carbenicillin, and related antibiotics
   6233..6337    -  promoter       AmpR promoter: bla
   6364..6792    +  rep_origin     f1 ori (sequence partly withheld): f1 bacteriophage origin of replication; arrow indicates direction of (+) strand synthesis
>Addgene plasmid #98266 | UKNP4.1.1 | addgene full sequence | sequence record 190011 | Addgene NGS Result
CGCGTTGACATTGATTATTGACTAGTTATTAATAGTAATCAATTACGGGGTCATTAGTTCATAGCCCATA
TATGGAGTTCCGCGTTACATAACTTACGGTAAATGGCCCGCCTGGCTGACCGCCCAACGACCCCCGCCCA
TTGACGTCAATAATGACGTATGTTCCCATAGTAACGCCAATAGGGACTTTCCATTGACGTCAATGGGTGG
AGTATTTACGGTAAACTGCCCACTTGGCAGTACATCAAGTGTATCATATGCCAAGTACGCCCCCTATTGA
CGTCAATGACGGTAAATGGCCCGCCTGGCATTATGCCCAGTACATGACCTTATGGGACTTTCCTACTTGG
CAGTACATCTACGTATTAGTCATCGCTATTACCATGGTGATGCGGTTTTGGCAGTACATCAATGGGCGTG
GATAGCGGTTTGACTCACGGGGATTTCCAAGTCTCCACCCCATTGACGTCAATGGGAGTTTGTTTTGGCA
CCAAAATCAACGGGACTTTCCAAAATGTCGTAACAACTCCGCCCCATTGACGCAAATGGGCGGTAGGCGT
GTACGGTGGGAGGTCTATATAAGCAGAGCTCTCTGGCTAACTAGAGAACCCACTGCTTACTGGCTTATCG
AAATTAATACGACTCACTATAGGGAGACCCAAGCTGGCTAGCGTTTAAACTTAAGCTTGGTACCGAGCTC
GGATCCACTAGTCCAGTGTGGTGGAATTCGGCTTACAGGGGCCGCCATGGGTTGCTCTTTTTCTATCTTC
CTCTTGGCACTTCTCTCGTGCCTGACTGTCCCCGCTTCGGCCATTAACTATCGCAATGTCTCGGGCATCT
ACCATGTCACCAACGATTGCCCGAATTCAAGCATAGTGTATGAGACCGAACATCACATCTTGCACATTCC
AGGTTGCGTGCCCTGTGTGAGAGTGGGGAATCAGTCAAGCTGCTGGGTGGCCCTTACTCCTACCGTCGCT
ACGCCATACATCGGCGCGCCGCTTGAGTCCTTGCGGAGTCATGTGGATCTGATGGTGGGAGCTGCCACTG
CCTGCTCAGCCCTTTACATCGGGGATTTGTGTGGCGGTGTGTTTTTGGTTGGTCAGATGTTCTCCTTCCG
ACCGCGGCGCCACTGGACTACCCAGGATTGCAATTGTTCCATCTATACAGGGCACATCACTGGCCACAGA
ATGGCCTGGGACATGATGATGAACTGGAGTCCAACAGCCACCTTAGTTCTCGCCCAGCTTATGAGGATCC
CAGGTGCCTTAGTAGACCTACTTGCTGGAGGTCACTGGGGTGTCCTCGTGGGAGTGGCCTATTTCTGCAT
GCAAGCCAATTGGGCCAAAGTCATCTTAGTCCTATTCCTCTTTGCAGGGGTTGATGCTCAGACACGTTTG
ACTGGGGGCACACCTGCCCACGGCGCACAGAGCATAGCTAAATTGTTTAGCGCTGGACCTCGGCAAAATG
TACAGCTCATTAACAGCAACGGGAGCTGGCATATAAACAGGACTGCCCTCAACTGCAATGACAGCTTAAA
CACTGGGTTCTTGACTGGCTTGTTCTACGTCTCCAGGTTCAACAGCTCAGGGTGTCCCGAGCGGCTCGCA
AGTTGCAAGAGCCTTGACAGCTTTAACCAGGGCTGGGGCCCACTAGGGGCCGCTAACATCAGCGGCCCGT
CTGACGACAAGCCTTATTGCTGGCACTACGCGCCTCGACCGTGCGGGATTGTGCCGGCATCCAGTGTGTG
TGGCCCCGTGTATTGTTTCACTCCCAGCCCTGTCGTGGTCGGAACCACAGACCGTTTCGGGGTCCCGACT
TACACCTGGGGGGATAATGAGTCTGATGTCTTCCTTTTGAACGCGACCAGACCGCCACGTGGTGCGTGGT
TCGGGTGCGTATGGATGAACAGTACCGGGTTTACAAAAACCTGTGGTGCTCCCCCATGTGAGGTCAAGAC
CAACAATGGAACCTGGAGCTGCCCCACCGATTGCTTCAGGAAGCACCCAGCGACCACGTACACCAAGTGC
GGGTCGGGGCCCTGGATCACACCACGATGCTTGGTCCACTATCCGTACCGGCTGTGGCATTTCCCATGTA
CCCTCAATTTTACCATCTTCAAGGTCAGGACATACATCGGCGGCATAGAGCACCGGATGGAAGTGGCATG
CAACTGGACTAGGGGGGAAGTCTGTGGCTTAGAGCATAGGGATCGTGCAGAACTGTCACCTCTGCTCCTT
TCCACTACGACGTGGCAAGTCCTCCCCTGCTCTTTTACCACTCTACCTGCCCTTTCCACCGGCTTGATCC
ACCTCCACCAAAATATCGTGGACGTCCAATACCTCTACGGTGTTGGATCTGCGGTAGTATCTTGGGCTCT
CAAGTGGGAGTATGTGGTGCTTGTGTTTCTGCTTCTTGCAGACGCGAGGATCTCTGCTTGCCTGTGGATG
ATGTTCATGGTAAGTCAAGTTGAGGCGTAATCTAGAAACCTTAAGCCGAATTCTGCAGATATCCAGCACA
GTGGCGGCCGCTCGAGTCTAGAGGGCCCGTTTAAACCCGCTGATCAGCCTCGACTGTGCCTTCTAGTTGC
CAGCCATCTGTTGTTTGCCCCTCCCCCGTGCCTTCCTTGACCCTGGAAGGTGCCACTCCCACTGTCCTTT
CCTAATAAAATGAGGAAATTGCATCGCATTGTCTGAGTAGGTGTCATTCTATTCTGGGGGGTGGGGTGGG
GCAGGACAGCAAGGGGGAGGATTGGGAAGACAATAGCAGGCATGCTGGGGATGCGGTGGGCTCTATGGCT
TCTGAGGCGGAAAGAACCAGTGGCGGTAATACGGTTATCCACAGAATCAGGGGATAACGCAGGAAAGAAC
ATGTGAGCAAAAGGCCAGCAAAAGGCCAGGAACCGTAAAAAGGCCGCGTTGCTGGCGTTTTTCCATAGGC
TCCGCCCCCCTGACGAGCATCACAAAAATCGACGCTCAAGTCAGAGGTGGCGAAACCCGACAGGACTATA
AAGATACCAGGCGTTTCCCCCTGGAAGCTCCCTCGTGCGCTCTCCTGTTCCGACCCTGCCGCTTACCGGA
TACCTGTCCGCCTTTCTCCCTTCGGGAAGCGTGGCGCTTTCTCATAGCTCACGCTGTAGGTATCTCAGTT
CGGTGTAGGTCGTTCGCTCCAAGCTGGGCTGTGTGCACGAACCCCCCGTTCAGCCCGACCGCTGCGCCTT
ATCCGGTAACTATCGTCTTGAGTCCAACCCGGTAAGACACGACTTATCGCCACTGGCAGCAGCCACTGGT
AACAGGATTAGCAGAGCGAGGTATGTAGGCGGTGCTACAGAGTTCTTGAAGTGGTGGCCTAACTACGGCT
ACACTAGAAGAACAGTATTTGGTATCTGCGCTCTGCTGAAGCCAGTTACCTTCGGAAAAAGAGTTGGTAG
CTCTTGATCCGGCAAACAAACCACCGCTGGTAGCGGTGGTTTTTTTGTTTGCAAGCAGCAGATTACGCGC
AGAAAAAAAGGATCTCAAGAAGATCCTTTGATCTTTTCTACGGGGTCTGACGCTCAGTGGAACGAAAACT
CACGTTAAGGGATTTTGGTCATGAGATTATCAAAAAGGATCTTCACCTAGATCCTTTTAAATTAAAAATG
AAGTTTTAAATCAATCTAAAGTATATATGAGTAACCTGAGGCTATGGCAGGGCCTGCCGCCCCGACGTTG
GCTGCGAGCCCTGGGCCTTCACCCGAACTTGGGGGGTGGGGTGGGGAAAAGGAAGAAACGCGGGCGTATT
GGCCCCAATGGGGTCTCGGTGGGGTATCGACAGAGTGCCAGCCCTGGGACCGAACCCCGCGTTTATGAAC
AAACGACCCAACACCGTGCGTTTTATTCTGTCTTTTTATTGCCGTCATAGCGCGGGTTCCTTCCGGTATT
GTCTCCTTCCGTGTTTCAGTTAGCCTCCCCCTAGGGTGGGCGAAGAACTCCAGCATGAGATCCCCGCGCT
GGAGGATCATCCAGCCGGCGTCCCGGAAAACGATTCCGAAGCCCAACCTTTCATAGAAGGCGGCGGTGGA
ATCGAAATCTCGTGATGGCAGGTTGGGCGTCGCTTGGTCGGTCATTTCGAACCCCAGAGTCCCGCTCAGA
AGAACTCGTCAAGAAGGCGATAGAAGGCGATGCGCTGCGAATCGGGAGCGGCGATACCGTAAAGCACGAG
GAAGCGGTCAGCCCATTCGCCGCCAAGCTCTTCAGCAATATCACGGGTAGCCAACGCTATGTCCTGATAG
CGGTCCGCCACACCCAGCCGGCCACAGTCGATGAATCCAGAAAAGCGGCCATTTTCCACCATGATATTCG
GCAAGCAGGCATCGCCATGGGTCACGACGAGATCCTCGCCGTCGGGCATGCTCGCCTTGAGCCTGGCGAA
CAGTTCGGCTGGCGCGAGCCCCTGATGCTCTTCGTCCAGATCATCCTGATCGACAAGACCGGCTTCCATC
CGAGTACGTGCTCGCTCGATGCGATGTTTCGCTTGGTGGTCGAATGGGCAGGTAGCCGGATCAAGCGTAT
GCAGCCGCCGCATTGCATCAGCCATGATGGATACTTTCTCGGCAGGAGCAAGGTGAGATGACAGGAGATC
CTGCCCCGGCACTTCGCCCAATAGCAGCCAGTCCCTTCCCGCTTCAGTGACAACGTCGAGCACAGCTGCG
CAAGGAACGCCCGTCGTGGCCAGCCACGATAGCCGCGCTGCCTCGTCTTGCAGTTCATTCAGGGCACCGG
ACAGGTCGGTCTTGACAAAAAGAACCGGGCGCCCCTGCGCTGACAGCCGGAACACGGCGGCATCAGAGCA
GCCGATTGTCTGTTGTGCCCAGTCATAGCCGAATAGCCTCTCCACCCAAGCGGCCGGAGAACCTGCGTGC
AATCCATCTTGTTCAATCATGCGAAACGATCCTCATCCTGTCTCTTGATCGATCTTTGCAAAAGCCTAGG
CCTCCAAAAAAGCCTCCTCACTACTTCTGGAATAGCTCAGAGGCCGAGGCGGCCTCGGCCTCTGCATAAA
TAAAAAAAATTAGTCAGCCATGGGGCGGAGAATGGGCGGAACTGGGCGGAGTTAGGGGCGGGATGGGCGG
AGTTAGGGGCGGGACTATGGTTGCTGACTAATTGAGATGCATGCTTTGCATACTTCTGCCTGCTGGGGAG
CCTGGGGACTTTCCACACCTGGTTGCTGACTAATTGAGATGCATGCTTTGCATACTTCTGCCTGCTGGGG
AGCCTGGGGACTTTCCACACCCTAACTGACACACATTCCACAGCTGGTTCTTTCCGCCTCAGGACTCTTC
CTTTTTCAATAAATCAATCTAAAGTATATATGAGTAAACTTGGTCTGACAGTTACCAATGCTTAATCAGT
GAGGCACCTATCTCAGCGATCTGTCTATTTCGTTCATCCATAGTTGCCTGACTCCCCGTCGTGTAGATAA
CTACGATACGGGAGGGCTTACCATCTGGCCCCAGTGCTGCAATGATACCGCGAGACCCACGCTCACCGGC
TCCAGATTTATCAGCAATAAACCAGCCAGCCGGAAGGGCCGAGCGCAGAAGTGGTCCTGCAACTTTATCC
GCCTCCATCCAGTCTATTAATTGTTGCCGGGAAGCTAGAGTAAGTAGTTCGCCAGTTAATAGTTTGCGCA
ACGTTGTTGCCATTGCTACAGGCATCGTGGTGTCACGCTCGTCGTTTGGTATGGCTTCATTCAGCTCCGG
TTCCCAACGATCAAGGCGAGTTACATGATCCCCCATGTTGTGCAAAAAAGCGGTTAGCTCCTTCGGTCCT
CCGATCGTTGTCAGAAGTAAGTTGGCCGCAGTGTTATCACTCATGGTTATGGCAGCACTGCATAATTCTC
TTACTGTCATGCCATCCGTAAGATGCTTTTCTGTGACTGGTGAGTACTCAACCAAGTCATTCTGAGAATA
GTGTATGCGGCGACCGAGTTGCTCTTGCCCGGCGTCAATACGGGATAATACCGCGCCACATAGCAGAACT
TTAAAAGTGCTCATCATTGGAAAACGTTCTTCGGGGCGAAAACTCTCAAGGATCTTACCGCTGTTGAGAT
CCAGTTCGATGTAACCCACTCGTGCACCCAACTGATCTTCAGCATCTTTTACTTTCACCAGCGTTTCTGG
GTGAGCAAAAACAGGAAGGCAAAATGCCGCAAAAAAGGGAATAAGGGCGACACGGAAATGTTGAATACTC
ATACTCTTCCTTTTTCAATATTATTGAAGCATTTATCAGGGTTATTGTCTCATGAGCGGATACATATTTG
AATGTATTTAGAAAAATAAACAAATAGGGGTTCCGCGCACATTTCCCCGAAAAGTGCCACCTG
[124 nt withheld, positions 6364-6487]
C
[91 nt withheld, positions 6489-6579]
A
[49 nt withheld, positions 6581-6629]
CCTTTGACGTTGGAGTCCACGTTCTTT
[37 nt withheld, positions 6657-6693]
ACCCTATCTCGGTCTATTCTTTTGATTTATAAGGGATTTTGCCGATTTCGGCCTATTGGTTAAAAAATGA
GCTGATTTAACAAAAATTTAACGCGAATTTTAACAAAATATTAACGCTTACAATTTACGCG
